>Addgene plasmid #66854 | pClneoMyc'-cYAP-1 | addgene partial sequence | sequence record 118424 | CMV-F 5'-CGCAAATGGGCGGTAGGCGTG-3'
ACCGTCAGATCACTAGAAGCTTTATTGCGGTAGTTTATCACAGTTAAATTGCTAACGCAGTCAGTGCTTC
TGACACAACAGTCTCGAACTTAAGCTGCAGTGACTCTCTTAAGGTAGCCTTGCAGAAGTTGGTCGTGAGG
CACTGGGCAGGTAAGTATCAAGGTTACAAGACAGGTTTAAGGAGACCAATAGAAACTGGGCTTGTCGAGA
CAGAGAAGACTCTTGCGTTTCTGATAGGCACCTATTGGTCTTACTGACATCCACTTTGCCTTTCTCTCCA
CAGGTGTCCACTCCCAGTTCAATTACAGCTCTTAAGGCTAGAGTACTTAATACGACTCACTATAGGCTAG
CAGACCCCCCAACATGGAGCAGAAGCTTATCAGCGAGGAGGACCTGCTCGAGGAATTCACGCGTATGGCG
TCCAAGAGCATTCATAAGAAGCACCAAGAAAATTCACAGCAAGATAAAAACCAATTCTCAGTGCATCATT
ATTTAGATCCAAATCAGAGTATTCATGCTTTAATTTCATGCTCAGAAAAAAAGTATGAGAAAAATCGAAA
TCAAAAGAAAAATCCACTACCTTCATCATATTACCATCAGAAGCGGAATCCGGGAAGCAGTGCACATTCC
CCTTATGGATCAGTAGATGAAAGTAGTCGAACAGCCGTCAGCCCAGCTATGGATATGGTATCAAACCAAG
CACCGATTCACACACGACAAGTCAGTGCACCGAACCTTCATACGAGTGTTAATAATGGCCAATCTTCCGC
AACAGTACCACATCCATCTCATCACAATGTCCACCATCAACACTCAAAAAGTGTTTCTGCATTACCAATG
ACTATTGGCTACTCTCCAGTACCTTCTCACGTAA
