>Addgene plasmid #66854 | pClneoMyc'-cYAP-1 | addgene partial sequence | sequence record 118467 | T3 5'-GCAATTAACCCTCACTAAAGG-3'
CGGGATCTCGAGGCCAGATCTTTAATTCTGCTGATTAGACATTTATTGATAATGGTGCACCATTGATCCC
ACTCCTCGATTGTTATCGTTGCTAATTTGTAGATACTGGTCGAATTCGTGTGGATTGATATCATCGATTA
CATAATTGCTAGGCATATTATTATGCATATGTGGTTGATGCTGATGTTGTAGTTGCTGGGGGTGTGATAC
CATGGAATAATCGACTTCCATCGCACTGTCGTCGTTCATTTGACTATTTTGGTATTGATTTGGGATCTGG
TGCAATGTATGCGGTGTCTGTTGCTGTTGAGAGTTTTGAGCCTGTTGTTGTTGTTGGTACATGAAATTTG
GATCATGAGAATGCATCATAGTTGATGACATGGGGGAAATTGCTTGATATGGTGGTTGCGGACTGTCGAC
AAGTCCAGAATTGATCAGCTGCGCGTTCTTCTCTTGAATCATCATTCGTTCGTTTTGTAACTGCTGAATA
TAATCCATTTGCTGCTGAGAAGAGTATTGTGGTTGTGGATGATTGGGAATCATCTGCTGGTGCTGATGAA
TTGAGGGCAATGATCGAGACGAGTGTCCATTGTCGTAACAATTATTATATCGGTTTTGGCCAATGTTTTC
TCCTAATCCAAAACCAGTTTGTTCTTGTTGTTTTAGCCTAGGATCATCCCACGTTGTTGTTTTTGAGTTA
TGATCCTTAAAGTACCGAACTCCATCACTGTCGAAACACATTTCCCATCCTTGGGGCATGGGTAACTGCT
CAACATCCTGTGGTGTCATAAATGGCCTTCTCATTGGGTCTAGCGATAAGCTCTT
