[The description below was written by a language model from this plasmid's Addgene catalogue record.]
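Description:
pClneoMyc'-cYAP-1 is a mammalian expression plasmid built on the Promega pCIneo backbone (written "pClneo" in the record), modified to supply an N-terminal Myc epitope tag. It is maintained in E. coli as a high-copy plasmid under ampicillin selection. It also carries a neomycin resistance marker, so transfected mammalian cells can be selected with G418 if stable expression is wanted. No feature table accompanies the record, so other backbone elements such as the replication origin, polyadenylation signals or any intron are not itemised here.

The insert is the coding sequence of YAP-1, the Caenorhabditis elegans homolog of Yes-associated protein (gene yap-1, F13E6.4). It was cloned by restriction digestion between an MluI site at the 5′ end, which is retained, and an XhoI site at the 3′ end, which was destroyed during cloning. Transcription is driven by the CMV promoter, a strong constitutive promoter in most mammalian cell lines. The protein is produced as a fusion with Myc at its N terminus, allowing detection or immunoprecipitation with anti-Myc antibodies without a YAP-1-specific reagent.

The stated purpose is to express Myc-tagged nematode YAP-1 in mammalian cells. The plasmid comes from work on the role of YAP-1 in thermotolerance and aging in C. elegans. The record does not give the insert size. Repository sequencing found two amino acid differences, Q48R and Y213F, relative to available YAP-1 reference sequences, which users should bear in mind when interpreting results.
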