Addgene plasmid #66854: pClneoMyc'-cYAP-1
Purpose: Express Myc-tagged C.elegans YAP-1 in mammalian cells
Depositing lab: Yutaka Hata. Depositing organization: Institute of Science Tokyo. Publication: Yes-associated protein homolog, YAP-1, is involved in the thermotolerance and aging in the nematode Caenorhabditis elegans. Iwasa H, Maimaiti S, Kuroyanagi H, Kawano S, Inami K, Timalsina S, Ikeda M, Nakagawa K, Hata Y. Exp Cell Res. 2013 Apr 15;319(7):931-45. doi: 10.1016/j.yexcr.2013.01.020. Epub 2013 Feb 7. PubMed 23396260.
Backbone
  Vector backbone: pClneo
  Backbone manufacturer: Promega
  Vector type: Mammalian Expression
  Selectable markers: Neomycin (select with G418)
Growth in bacteria
  Bacterial resistance: Ampicillin, 100 μg/mL
  Growth temperature: 37°C
  Growth strain: Top10
  Copy number: High Copy
Gene/Insert
  Gene/Insert name: YAP-1
  Species: C. elegans (nematode)
  Entrez Gene: yap-1 (a.k.a. CELE_F13E6.4)
  Promoter: CMV
  Tag / fusion protein: Myc (N terminal on insert)
  Cloning method: Restriction Enzyme; 5′ cloning site MluI (not destroyed); 3′ cloning site XhoI (destroyed during cloning)
  Sequencing primers: 5′ CMV promoter; 3′ T3
Terms and licenses: Academic/Nonprofit Terms; Industry Terms: Not Available to Industry
Depositor comments: Addgene sequencing results find amino acid changes Q48R and Y213F compared to available YAP-1 reference sequences.
How to cite: pClneoMyc'-cYAP-1 was a gift from Yutaka Hata (Addgene plasmid # 66854 ; http://n2t.net/addgene:66854 ; RRID:Addgene_66854)
